>Addgene plasmid #67184 | pSUP202pol4 | depositor full sequence | sequence record 115677 | pSUP202pol4 sequence 6827 bps
AGCTTTAATGCGGTAGTTTATCACAGTTAAATTGCTAACGCAGTCAGGCACCGTGTATGAAATCTAACAA
TGCGCTCATCGTCATCCTCGGCACCGTCACCCTGGATGCTGTAGGCATAGGCTTGGTTATGCCGGTACTG
CCGGGCCTCTTGCGGGATATCGTCCATTCCGACAGCATCGCCAGTCACTATGGCGTGCTGCTAGCGCTAT
ATGCGTTGATGCAATTTCTATGCGCACCCGTTCTCGGAGCACTGTCCGACCGCTTTGGCCGCCGCCCAGT
CCTGCTCGCTTCGCTACTTGGAGCCACTATCGACTACGCGATCATGGCGACCACACCCGTCCTGTGGATC
CTCTACGCCGGACGCATCGTGGCCGGCATCACCGGCGCCACAGGTGCGGTTGCTGGCGCCTATATCGCCG
ACATCACCGATGGGGAAGATCGGGCTCGCCACTTCGGGCTCATGAGCGCTTGTTTCGGCGTGGGTATGGT
GGCAGGCCCCGTGGCCGGGGGACTGTTGGGCGCCATCTCCTTGCATGCACCATTCCTTGCGGCGGCGGTG
CTCAACGGCCTCAACCTACTACTGGGCTGCTTCCTAATGCAGGAGTCGCATAAGGGAGAGCGTCGACCGA
TGCCCTTGAGAGCCTTCAACCCAGTCAGCTCCTTCCGGTGGGCGCGGGGCATGACTATCGTCGCCGCACT
TATGACTGTCTTCTTTATCATGCAACTCGTAGGACAGGTGCCGGCAGCGCTCTGGGTCATTTTCGGCGAG
GACCGCTTTCGCTGGAGCGCGACGATGATCGGCCTGTCGCTTGCGGTATTCGGAATCTTGCACGCCCTCG
CTCAAGCCTTCGTCACTGGTCCCGCCACCAAACGTTTCGGCGAGAAGCAGGCCATTATCGCCGGCATGGC
GGCCGACGCGCTGGGCTACGTCTTGCTGGCGTTCGCGACGCGAGGCTGGATGGCCTTCCCCATTATGATT
CTTCTCGCTTCCGGCGGCATCGGGATGCCCGCGTTGCAGGCCATGCTGTCCAGGCAGGTAGATGACGACC
ATCAGGGACAGCTTCAAGGATCGCTCGCGGCTCTTACCAGCCTAACTTCGATCACTGGACCGCTGATCGT
CACGGCGATTTATGCCGCCTCGGCGAGCACATGGAACGGGTTGGCATGGATTGTAGGCGCCGCCCTATAC
CTTGTCTGCCTCCCCGCGTTGCGTCGCGGTGCATGGAGCCGGGCCACCTCGACCTGAATGGAAGCCGGCG
GCACCTCGCTAACGGATTCACCACTCCAAGAATTGGAGCCAATCAATTCTTGCGGAGAACTGTGAATGCG
CAAACCAACCCTTGGCAGAACATATCCATCGCGTCCGCCATCTCCAGCAGCCGCACGCGGCGCATCTCGG
GCAGCGTTGGGTCCTGGCCACGGGTGCGCATGATCGTGCTCCTGTCGTTGAGGACCCGGCTAGGCTGGCG
GGGTTGCCTTACTGGTTAGCAGAATGAATCACCGATACGCGAGCGAACGTGAAGCGACTGCTGCTGCAAA
ACGTCTGCGACCTGAGCAACAACATGAATGGTCTTCGGTTTCCGTGTTTCGTAAAGTCTGGAAACGCGGA
AGTCAGCGCCCTGCACCATTATGTTCCGGATCTGCATCGCAGGATGCTGCTGGCTACCCTGTGGAACACC
TACATCTGTATTAACGAAGCGCTGGCATTGACCCTGAGTGATTTTTCTCTGGTCCCGCCGCATCCATACC
GCCAGTTGTTTACCCTCACAACGTTCCAGTAACCGGGCATGTTCATCATCAGTAACCCGTATCGTGAGCA
TCCTCTCTCGTTTCATCGGTATCATTACCCCCATGAACAGAAATTCCCCCTTACACGGAGGCATCAAGTG
ACCAAACAGGAAAAAACCGCCCTTAACATGGCCCGCTTTATCAGAAGCCAGACATTAACGCTTCTGGAGA
AACTCAACGAGCTGGACGCGGATGAACAGGCAGACATCTGTGAATCGCTTCACGACCACGCTGATGAGCT
TTACCGCAGCTGCCTCGCGCGTTTCGGTGATGACGGTGAAAACCTCTGACACATGCAGCTCCCGGAGACG
GTCACAGCTTGTCTGTAAGCGGATGCCGGGAGCAGACAAGCCCGTCAGGGCGCGTCAGCGGGTGTTGGCG
GGTGTCGGGGCGCAGCCATGACCCAGTCACGTAGCGATAGCGGAGTGTATACTGGCTTAACTATGCGGCA
TCAGAGCAGATTGTACTGAGAGTGCACCATATGCGGTGTGAAATACCGCACAGATGCGTAAGGAGAAAAT
ACCGCATCAGGCGCTCTTCCGCTTCCTCGCTCACTGACTCGCTGCGCTCGGTCGTTCGGCTGCGGCGAGC
GGTATCAGCTCACTCAAAGGCGGTAATACGGTTATCCACAGAATCAGGGGATAACGCAGGAAAGAACATG
TGAGCAAAAGGCCAGCAAAAGGCCAGGAACCGTAAAAAGGCCGCGTTGCTGGCGTTTTTCCATAGGCTCC
GCCCCCCTGACGAGCATCACAAAAATCGACGCTCAAGTCAGAGGTGGCGAAACCCGACAGGACTATAAAG
ATACCAGGCGTTTCCCCCTGGAAGCTCCCTCGTGCGCTCTCCTGTTCCGACCCTGCCGCTTACCGGATAC
CTGTCCGCCTTTCTCCCTTCGGGAAGCGTGGCGCTTTCTCATAGCTCACGCTGTAGGTATCTCAGTTCGG
TGTAGGTCGTTCGCTCCAAGCTGGGCTGTGTGCACGAACCCCCCGTTCAGCCCGACCGCTGCGCCTTATC
CGGTAACTATCGTCTTGAGTCCAACCCGGTAAGACACGACTTATCGCCACTGGCAGCAGCCACTGGTAAC
AGGATTAGCAGAGCGAGGTATGTAGGCGGTGCTACAGAGTTCTTGAAGTGGTGGCCTAACTACGGCTACA
CTAGAAGGACAGTATTTGGTATCTGCGCTCTGCTGAAGCCAGTTACCTTCGGAAAAAGAGTTGGTAGCTC
TTGATCCGGCAAACAAACCACCGCTGGTAGCGGTGGTTTTTTTGTTTGCAAGCAGCAGATTACGCGCAGA
AAAAAAGGATCTCAAGAAGATCCTTTGATCTTTTCTACGGGGTCTGACGCTCAGTGGAACGAAAACTCAC
GTTAAGGGATTTTGGTCATGAGATTATCAAAAAGGATCTTCACCTAGATCCTTTTAAATTAAAAATGAAG
TTTTAAATCAATCTAAAGTATATATGAGTAAACTTGGTCTGACAGTTACCAATGCTTAATCAGTGAGGCA
CCTATCTCAGCGATCTGTCTATTTCGTTCATCCATAGTTGCCTGACTCCCCGTCGTGTAGATAACTACGA
TACGGGAGGGCTTACCATCTGGCCCCAGTGCTGCAATGATACCGCGAGACCCACGCTCACCGGCTCCAGA
TTTATCAGCAATAAACCAGCCAGCCGGAAGGGCCGAGCGCAGAAGTGGTCCTGCAACTTTATCCGCCTCC
ATCCAGTCTATTAATTGTTGCCGGGAAGCTAGAGTAAGTAGTTCGCCAGTTAATAGTTTGCGCAACGTTG
TTGCCATTGCCGCGGTTCGGTGATGCCACGATCCTCGCCCTGCTGGCGAAGATCGAAGAGAAGCAGGACG
AGCTTGGCAAGGTCATGATGGGCGTGGTCCGCCCGAGGGCAGAGCCATGACTTTTTCCACCGCGGTGGCG
GCCGCTCTAGAACTAGTGGATCCCCCGGGCTGCAGGAATTCCGTATGGCAATGAAAGACGGTGAGCTGGT
GATATGGGATAGTGTTCACCCTTGTTACACCGTTTTCCATGAGCAAACTGAAACGTTTTCATCGCTCTGG
AGTGAATACCACGACGATTTCCGGCAGTTTCTACACATATATTCGCAAGATGTGGCGTGTTACGGTGAAA
ACCTGGCCTATTTCCCTAAAGGGTTTATTGAGAATATGTTTTTCGTCTCAGCCAATCCCTGGGTGAGTTT
CACCAGTTTTGATTTAAACGTGGCCAATATGGACAACTTCTTCGCCCCCGTTTTCACCATGGGCAAATAT
TATACGCAAGGCGACAAGGTGCTGATGCCGCTGGCGATTCAGGTTCATCATGCCGTTTGTGATGGCTTCC
ATGTCGGCAGAATGCTTAATGAATTACAACAGTACTGCGATGAGTGGCAGGGCGGGGCGTAATTTTTTTA
AGGCAGTTATTGGTGCCCTTAAACGCCTGGTTGCTACGCCTGAATAAGTGATAATAAGCGGATGAATGGC
AGAAATTCGAAAGCAAATTCGACCCGGTCGTCGGTTCAGGGCAGGGTCGTTAAATAGCCGCTTATGTCTA
TTGCTGGTTTACCGGTTTATTGACTACCGGAAGCAGTGTGACCGTGTGCTTCTCAAATGCCTGAGGCCAG
TTTGCTCAGGCTCTCCCCGTGGAGGTAATAATTGACGATATGATCCAGCCGACCAGGCTTTCCACGCCCG
CGTGCCGCTCCATGTCGTTCGCGCGGTTCTCGGAAACGCGCTGCCGCGTTTCGTGATTGTCACGCTCAAG
CCCGTAGTCCCGTTCGAGCGTCGCGCAGAGGTCAGCGAGGGCGCGGTAGGCCCGATACGGCTCATGGATG
GTGTTTCGGGTCGGGTGAATCTTGTTGATGGCGATATGGATGTGCAGGTTGTCGGTGTCGTGATGCACGG
CACTGACGCGCTGATGCTCGGCGAAGCCAAGCCCAGCGCAGATGCGGTCCTCAATCGCGCGCAACGTCTC
CGCGTCGGGCTTCTCTCCCGCGCGGAAGCTAACCAGCAGGTGATAGGTCTTGTCGGCCTCGGAACGGGTG
TTGCCGTGCTGGGTCGCCATCACCTCGGCCATGACAGCGGGCAGGGTGTTTGCCTCGCAGTTCGTGACGC
GCACGTGACCCAGGCGCTCGGTCTTGCCTTGCTCGTCGGTGATGTACTTCACCAGCTCCGCGAAGTCGCT
CTTCTTGATGGAGCGCATGGGGACGTGCTTGGCAATCACGCGCACCCCCCGGCCGTTTTAGCGGCTAAAA
AAGTCATGGCTCTGCCCTCGGGCGGACCACGCCCATCATGACCTTGCCAAGCTCGTCCTGCTTCTCTTCG
ATCTTCGCCAGCAGGGCGAGGATCGTGGCATCACCGAACCGCGCCGTGCGCGGGTCGTCGGTGAGCCAGA
GTTTCAGCAGGCCGCCCAGGCGGCCCAGGTCGCCATTGATGCGGGCCAGCTCGCGGACGTGCTCATAGTC
CACGACGCCCGTGATTTTGTAGCCCTGGCCGACGGCCAGCAGGTAGGCCGACAGGCTCATGCCGGCCGCC
GCCGCCTTTTCCTCAATCGCTCTTCGTTCGTCTGGAAGGCAGTACACCTTGATAGGTGGGCTGCCCTTCC
TGGTTGGCTTGGTTTCATCAGCCATCCGCTTGCCCTCATCTGTTACGCCGGCGGTAGCCGGCCAGCCTCG
CAGAGCAGGATTCCCGTTGAGCACCGCCAGGTGCGAATAAGGGACAGTGAAGAAGGAACACCCGCTCGCG
GGTGGGCCTACTTCACCTATCCTGCCCGGCTGACGCCGTTGGATACACCAAGGAAAGTCTACACGAACCC
TTTGGCAAAATCCTGTATATCGTGCGAAAAAGGATGGATATACCGAAAAAATCGCTATAATGACCCCGAA
GCAGGGTTATGCAGCGGAAAAGCGCTGCTTCCCTGCTGTTTTGTGGAATATCTACCGACTGGAAACAGGC
AAATGCAGGAAATTACTGAACTGAGGGGACAGGCGAGAGACGATGCCAAAGAGCTACACCGACGAGCTGG
CCGAGTGGGTTGAATCCCGCGCGGCCAAGAAGCGCCGGCGTGATGAGGCTGCGGTTGCGTTCCTGGCGGT
GAGGGCGGATGTCGAGGCGGCGTTAGCGTCCGGCTATGCGCTCGTCACCATTTGGGAGCACATGCGGGAA
ACGGGGAAGGTCAAGTTCTCCTACGAGACGTTCCGCTCGCACGCCAGGCGGCACATCAAGGCCAAGCCCG
CCGATGTGCCCGCACCGCAGGCCAAGGCTGCGGAACCCGCGCCGGCACCCAAGACGCCGGAGCCACGGCG
GCCGAAGCAGGGGGGCAAGGCTGAAAAGCCGGCCCCCGCTGCGGCCCCGACCGGCTTCACCTTCAACCCA
ACACCGGACAAAAAGGATCTACTGTAATGGCGAAAATTCACATGGTTTTGCAGGGCAAGGGCGGGGTCGG
CAAGTCGGCCATCGCCGCGATCATTGCGCAGTACAAGATGGACAAGGGGCAGACACCCTTGTGCATCGAC
ACCGACCCGGTGAACGCGACGTTCGAGGGCTACAAGGCCCTGAACGTCCGCCGGCTGAACATCATGGCCG
GCGACGAAATTAACTCGCGCAACTTCGACACCCTGGTCGAGCTGATTGCGCCGACCAAGGATGACGTGGT
GATCCTCTACGCCGGACGCATCGTGGCCGGCATCACCGGCGCCACAGGTGCGGTTGCTGGCGCCTATATC
GCCGACATCACCGATGGGGAAGATCCTTGAAGCTGTCCCTGATGGTCGTCATCTACCTGCCTGGACAGCA
TGGCCTGCAACGCGGGCATCCCGATGCCGCCGGAAGCGAGAAGAATCATAATGGGGAAGGCCATCCAGCC
TCGCGTCGCGAACGCCAGCAAGACGTAGCCCAGCGCGTCGGCCGCCATGCCGGCGATAATGGCCTGCTTC
TCGCCGAAACGTTTGGTGGCGGGACCAGTGACGAAGGCTTGAGCGAGGGCGTGCAAGATTCCGAATACCG
CAAGCGACAGGCCATGTTTGACAGCTTATCATCGATA
Features (pLannotate 1.2.2; 17 found; start..end, strand, type, name):
     57..1244    +  CDS            tetA: TCR3_ECOLX - Experimental evidence at protein level: Swiss-Prot protein existence level 1. Resistance to tetracycline by an active tetracycline efflux. This is an energy-dependent process that decreases the accumulation of the antibiotic in whole cells. This protein functions as a metal- tetracycline/H(+) antiporter. From Escherichia coli. This protein is used as a marker in many commonly used cloning vectors, such as pBR322 and pACYC184.
   1489..1884    -  CDS            YPB1_ECOLX: Protein predicted: Swiss-Prot protein existence level 4. From Escherichia coli.
   1888..2079    +  CDS            rop: Rop protein, which maintains plasmids at low copy number; rop
   2181..2321    +  misc_feature   bom: basis of mobility region from pBR322
   2507..3095    -  rep_origin     ori: high-copy-number ColE1/pMB1/pBR322/pUC origin of replication
   3267..3580    -  CDS            bla(M) (fragment): β-lactamase lacking the signal sequence; bla(M); allows cytosolic expression of β-lactamase
   3581..3690    +  CDS            traJ (fragment): oriT-recognizing protein; traJ
   3696..3751    +  misc_feature   MCS (fragment): pBluescript multiple cloning site
   3745..4192    +  CDS            CmR (fragment): chloramphenicol acetyltransferase; cat; confers resistance to chloramphenicol
   4452..5006    -  CDS            traI (fragment): TRAI6_ECOLX - Experimental evidence at protein level: Swiss-Prot protein existence level 1. The initiation process of transfer DNA synthesis requires the interaction of at least three plasmid-specific components (TraH, I, and J) at the transfer origin resulting in the assembly of a specialised nucleoprotein complex - the relaxosome. Site- and strand-specific cleavage at the transfer origin is dependent on TraI and TraJ. From Escherichia coli.
   5044..5415    -  CDS            traJ: oriT-recognizing protein; traJ
   5448..5557    -  oriT           oriT: incP origin of transfer
   5783..6184    +  CDS            traK: TRAK4_ECOLX - Experimental evidence at protein level: Swiss-Prot protein existence level 1. From Escherichia coli.
   6187..6444    +  CDS            traL (fragment): TRAL4_ECOLX - Experimental evidence at protein level: Swiss-Prot protein existence level 1. From Escherichia coli.
   6441..6535    +  CDS            TcR (fragment): tetracycline efflux protein; tet; confers resistance to tetracycline
   6532..6803    -  CDS            TcR (fragment): tetracycline efflux protein; tet; confers resistance to tetracycline
   6808..9       +  promoter       tet promoter (across the origin): E. coli promoter for tetracycline efflux protein gene
