[The description below was written by a language model from this plasmid's Addgene catalogue record and pLannotate feature annotations shown in this document.]
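Description:
pSUP202pol4 is an empty, mobilizable bacterial cloning vector of the pSUP202 family, built for conjugative transfer of cloned DNA from E. coli into other Gram-negative bacteria. According to the record it was made from pSUP202pol2 (itself a pSUP202 derivative) by EcoRI digestion and recircularization of the 6,827 bp fragment, which matches the length of the deposited sequence. The plasmid carries no insert. The annotated cloning region is a short fragment of a pBluescript-type polylinker, and cloning is by restriction enzymes.

The replicative core is pBR322-like: a ColE1/pMB1 origin together with rop and the bom (basis of mobility) region. The catalogue lists the plasmid as high copy, although rop normally moderates copy number. Selection is by tetracycline, provided by an intact tetA efflux gene driven by the tet promoter that spans the sequence origin. The β-lactamase and chloramphenicol acetyltransferase genes are annotated only as fragments, with the polylinker remnant lying immediately next to the truncated cat sequence, so they would not be expected to work as markers, consistent with tetracycline being the only listed resistance.

Conjugative mobilization depends on an IncP (RP4-type) transfer segment containing oriT, full-length traJ and traK, and partial traI and traL, flanked by additional tetracycline-resistance gene fragments. This region supplies the site at which the relaxosome nicks the DNA, but the remaining transfer functions must come in trans from a donor strain or helper plasmid. Because ColE1-type replicons generally do not replicate outside enteric bacteria, such vectors are commonly used as suicide plasmids for integration or gene replacement. The associated publication concerns Bradyrhizobium japonicum, although the record itself states only "conjugative cloning vector."
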