Addgene plasmid #67184: pSUP202pol4
Purpose: (Empty Backbone) Conjugative cloning vector
Depositing lab: Hauke Hennecke & Julia Vorholt. Depositing organization: ETH Zurich (Swiss Federal Institute of Technology). Publication: One member of a gro-ESL-like chaperonin multigene family in Bradyrhizobium japonicum is co-regulated with symbiotic nitrogen fixation genes. Fischer HM, Babst M, Kaspar T, Acuna G, Arigoni F, Hennecke H. EMBO J. 1993 Jul;12(7):2901-12. PubMed 8101485.
Backbone
  Vector backbone: pSUP202pol2
  Backbone manufacturer: Göttfert et al., Mol. Plant-Microbe Interact. 5:257-265, 1992
  Backbone size (bp): 7925
  Modifications to backbone: EcoRI digestion of pSUP202pol2 followed by recircularization of a 6827 bp fragment
  Vector type: conjugative bacterial cloning vector
Growth in bacteria
  Bacterial resistance: Tetracycline, 10 μg/mL
  Growth temperature: 37°C
  Growth strain: DH5alpha
  Copy number: High Copy
Gene/Insert
  Cloning method: Restriction Enzyme
Terms and licenses: Academic/Nonprofit Terms; Industry Terms: Not Available to Industry
Depositor comments: pSUP202pol2, which served as starting material for construction of pSUP202pol4, is derived from pSUP202 (see Göttfert et al., Mol. Plant-Microbe Interact. 5:257-265, 1992).
How to cite: pSUP202pol4 was a gift from Hauke Hennecke & Julia Vorholt (Addgene plasmid # 67184 ; http://n2t.net/addgene:67184 ; RRID:Addgene_67184)
