>Addgene plasmid #67184 | pSUP202pol4 | addgene partial sequence | sequence record 120182 | pBR322ori-3 5'-tttgtttgcaagcagcagat-3'
AAGGATCTCAAGAAGATCCTTTGATCTTTTCTACGGGGTCTGACGCTCAGTGGAACGAAAACTCACGTTA
AGGGATTTTGGTCATGAGATTATCAAAAAGGATCTTCACCTAGATCCTTTTAAATTAAAAATGAAGTTTT
AAATCAATCTAAAGTATATATGAGTAAACTTGGTCTGACAGTTACCAATGCTTAATCAGTGAGGCACCTA
TCTCAGCGATCTGTCTATTTCGTTCATCCATAGTTGCCTGACTCCCCGTCGTGTAGATAACTACGATACG
GGAGGGCTTACCATCTGGCCCCAGTGCTGCAATGATACCGCGAGACCCACGCTCACCGGCTCCAGATTTA
TCAGCAATAAACCAGCCAGCCGGAAGGGCCGAGCGCAGAAGTGGTCCTGCAACTTTATCCGCCTCCATCC
AGTCTATTAATTGTTGCCGGGAAGCTAGAGTAAGTAGTTCGCCAGTTAATAGTTTGCGCAACGTTGTTGC
CATTGCCGCGGTTCGGTGATGCCACGATCCTCGCCCTGCTGGCGAAGATCGAAGAGAAGCAGGACGAGCT
TGGCAAGGTCATGATGGGCGTGGTCCGCCCGAGGGCAGAGCCATGACTTTTTCCACCGCGGTGGCGGCCG
CTCTAGAACTAGTGGATCCCCCGGGCTGCAGGAATTCCGTATGGCAATGAAAGACGGTGAGCTGGTGATA
TGGGATAGTGTTCACCCTTGTTACACCGTTTTCCATGAGCAAACTGAAACGTTTTCATCGCTCTGGAGTG
AATACCACGACGATTTCCGGCAGTTTCTACACATATATTCGCAAGATGTGGCGTGTTACGGTGAAAACCT
GGCCTATTTCCCTAAAGGGTTTATTGAGAATATGTTTTTCGTCTCAGCCAATCCCTGGGTGAGTTTCACC
AGTTTTGATTTAAACGTGGCCAATATGGACAACTTCTTCGCCCCCGTTTTCACCATGGGCAAATATTATA
CGCAAGGCGACAAGGTGCTGATGCCGCTGGCGATTCAGGTTCATCATGCCGTTTGTGATGGCTTCCATGT
CGGCAGAATGCTTAATGAATTACAACAGTACTGCGATGA
