>Addgene plasmid #67184 | pSUP202pol4 | addgene partial sequence | sequence record 120191 | TraJ-rev 5'-ctcttcgttcgtctggaagg-3'
AGGTGGGCTGCCCTTCCTGGTTGGCTTGGTTTCATCAGCCATCCGCTTGCCCTCATCTGTTACGCCGGCG
GTAGCCGGCCAGCCTCGCAGAGCAGGATTCCCGTTGAGCACCGCCAGGTGCGAATAAGGGACAGTGAAGA
AGGAACACCCGCTCGCGGGTGGGCCTACTTCACCTATCCTGCCCGGCTGACGCCGTTGGATACACCAAGG
AAAGTCTACACGAACCCTTTGGCAAAATCCTGTATATCGTGCGAAAAAGGATGGATATACCGAAAAAATC
GCTATAATGACCCCGAAGCAGGGTTATGCAGCGGAAAAGCGCTGCTTCCCTGCTGTTTTGTGGAATATCT
ACCGACTGGAAACAGGCAAATGCAGGAAATTACTGAACTGAGGGGACAGGCGAGAGACGATGCCAAAGAG
CTACACCGACGAGCTGGCCGAGTGGGTTGAATCCCGCGCGGCCAAGAAGCGCCGGCGTGATGAGGCTGCG
GTTGCGTTCCTGGCGGTGAGGGCGGATGTCGAGGCGGCGTTAGCGTCCGGCTATGCGCTCGTCACCATTT
GGGAGCACATGCGGGAAACGGGGAAGGTCAAGTTCTCCTACGAGACGTTCCGCTCGCACGCCAGGCGGCA
CATCAAGGCCAAGCCCGCCGATGTGCCCGCACCGCAGGCCAAGGCTGCGGAACCCGCGCCGGCACCCAAG
ACGCCGGAGCCACGGCGGCCGAAGCAGGGGGGCAAGGCTGAAAAGCCGGCCCCCGCTGCGGCCCCGACCG
GCTTCACCTTCAACCCAACACCGGACAAAAAGGATCTACTGTAATGGCGAAAATTCACATGGTTTTGCAG
GGCAAGGGCGGGGTCGGCAAGTCGGCCATCGCCGCGATCATTGCGCAGTACAAGATGGACAAGGGGCAGA
CACCCTTGTGCATCGACACCGACCCGGTGAACGCGACGTTCGAGGGCTACAAGGCCCTGAACGTCCGCCG
GCTGAACATCATGGCCGGCGACGAAATTAACTCG
